>Addgene plasmid #8636 | ELC-Fc | addgene partial sequence | sequence record 17152 | 8636, T7 primer
CAGANCNCGTTACTTAGCTTAGCCACCATGGCCCTGCTACTGGCCCTCAGCCTGCTGGTTCTCTGGACTT
CCCCAGCCCCAACTCTGAGTGGCACCAATGATGCTGAAGACTGCTGCCTGTCTGTGACCCAGAAACCCAT
CCCTGGGTACATCGTGAGGAACTTCCACTACCTTCTCATCAAGGATGGCTGCAGGGTGCCTGCTGTAGTG
TTCACCACACTGAGGGGCCGCCAGCTCTGTGCACCCCCAGACCAGCCCTGGGTAGAACGCATCATCCAGA
GACTGCAGAGGACCTCAGCCAAGATGGGATCCGACAAAACTCACACATGCCCACCGTGCCCAGCACCTGA
ACTCGCGGGGGCACCGTCAGTCTTCCTCTTCCCCCCAAAACCCAAGGACACCCTCATGATCTCCCGGACC
CCTGAGGTCACATGCGTGGTGGTGGACGTGAGCCACGAAGACCCTGAGGTCAAGTTCAACTGGTACGTGG
ACGGCGTGGAGGTGCATAATGCCAAGACAAAGCCGCGGGAGGAGCAGTACAACAGCACGTACCGTGTGGT
CAGCGTCCTCACCGTCCTGCACCAGGACTGGCTGAATGGCAAGGAGTACAAGTGCAAGGTCTCCAACAAA
GCCCTCCCAGCCCCCATCGAGAAAACCATCTCCAAAGCCAAAGGGCAGCCCCGAGAACCACAGGTGTACA
CCCTGCCCCCATCCCGGGATGAGCTGACCAAGAACCAGGTCAGCCTGACCTGCCTGGTCAAAGGCTTCTA
TCCCAGCGACATCGCCGTGGANTGGGAAAN
