[The description below was written by a language model from this plasmid's Addgene catalogue record.]
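Description:
ELC-Fc is a mammalian expression plasmid built on the Invitrogen pcDNA 3.1 (+) backbone (about 5.4 kb without insert) and carrying human CCL19, the CC chemokine also known as ELC, MIP-3β, CKβ11 or SCYA19. The insert, recorded as 692 bp, was placed between the BamHI and EcoRI sites of the polylinker by restriction cloning, with both sites retained, and it can be read from the upstream T7 primer site. In bacteria the plasmid is maintained at high copy under ampicillin selection. In mammalian cells the neomycin resistance marker allows G418 selection of stable transfectants.

The record does not list a promoter or other regulatory features, and no feature table is provided. As a general property of pcDNA 3.1 (+), inserts in the polylinker are driven by the strong constitutive CMV immediate-early promoter and terminated by a bovine growth hormone polyadenylation signal, with a T7 promoter just upstream of the cloning site. The name implies a fusion of the chemokine to an immunoglobulin Fc region, a common format that yields a secreted, dimeric protein that is easily purified and detected through the Fc portion. However, the catalogue fields describe only CCL19 as the insert and say nothing about the origin, species, isotype or position of any Fc segment, so that part of the design cannot be confirmed from the record.

CCL19 is a ligand of the chemokine receptor CCR7. The associated publication concerns effector and memory cytotoxic T lymphocyte differentiation, which is consistent with using a chemokine fusion protein to probe receptor expression on T cell subsets, although the record does not state the application explicitly.
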