Addgene plasmid #8636: ELC-Fc
Depositing lab: Timothy Springer. Depositing organization: Boston Children's Hospital. Publication: Effector differentiation is not prerequisite for generation of memory cytotoxic T lymphocytes. Manjunath N, Shankar P, Wan J, Weninger W, Crowley MA, Hieshima K, Springer TA, Fan X, Shen H, Lieberman J, von Andrian UH. J Clin Invest 2001 Sep;108(6):871-8. 10.1172/JCI13296 PubMed 11560956.
Backbone
  Vector backbone: pcDNA 3.1 (+)
  Backbone manufacturer: Invitrogen
  Backbone size w/o insert (bp): 5400
  Vector type: Mammalian Expression
  Selectable markers: Neomycin (select with G418)
Growth in bacteria
  Bacterial resistance: Ampicillin, 100 μg/mL
  Growth temperature: 37°C
  Growth strain: DH5alpha
  Copy number: High Copy
Gene/Insert
  Gene/Insert name: CCL19
  Species: H. sapiens (human)
  Insert size (bp): 692
  GenBank ID: NM_006274
  Entrez Gene: CCL19 (a.k.a. CKb11, ELC, MIP-3b, MIP3B, SCYA19)
  Cloning method: Restriction Enzyme; 5′ cloning site BamHI (not destroyed); 3′ cloning site EcoRI (not destroyed)
  Sequencing primers: 5′ T7
Terms and licenses: Academic/Nonprofit Terms; Industry Terms: Not Available to Industry
How to cite: ELC-Fc was a gift from Timothy Springer (Addgene plasmid # 8636 ; http://n2t.net/addgene:8636 ; RRID:Addgene_8636)
